Addgene plasmid #20071: pACAGW-ChR2-Venus-AAV
Purpose: AAV-mediated expression of ChR2-Venus for neuronal excitation
Depositing lab: Karel Svoboda. Depositing organization: HHMI, Janelia Research Campus. Publication: The subcellular organization of neocortical excitatory connections. Leopoldo Petreanu, Tianyi Mao, Scott M. Sternson & Karel Svoboda. Nature. 2009 Jan 18. 10.1038/nature07709 PubMed 19151697.
Backbone
  Vector backbone: N/A
  Backbone size w/o insert (bp): 3824
  Vector type: Mammalian Expression, AAV
Growth in bacteria
  Bacterial resistance: Ampicillin, 100 μg/mL
  Growth temperature: 37°C
  Growth strain: Stbl3
  Growth instructions: Grow on Stbl2 cells
  Copy number: High Copy
Gene/Insert
  Gene/Insert name: Channelrhodopsin-2 (alt names: ChR2; Channelrhodopsin)
  Species: Chlamydomonas reinhardtii
  Insert size (bp): 3088
  Entrez Gene: CHLRE_02g085257v5 (a.k.a. CHLRE_02g085257v5, CHLREDRAFT_182032)
  Promoter: CAGG
  Tag / fusion protein: Venus (C terminal on insert)
  Cloning method: Restriction Enzyme; 5′ cloning site BamHI (not destroyed); 3′ cloning site EcoRI (not destroyed)
  Sequencing primers: 5′ n/a
Resource information
  A portion of this plasmid was derived from a plasmid made by: Georg Nagel (MPI Biophysics)
Terms and licenses: Academic/Nonprofit Terms; Industry Terms: Not Available to Industry
How to cite: pACAGW-ChR2-Venus-AAV was a gift from Karel Svoboda (Addgene plasmid # 20071 ; http://n2t.net/addgene:20071 ; RRID:Addgene_20071) For viral preps, please replace (Addgene plasmid # 20071) in the above sentence with: (Addgene viral prep # 20071-AAV1) or (Addgene viral prep # 20071-AAV9)
