[The description below was written by a language model from this plasmid's Addgene catalogue record and pLannotate feature annotations shown in this document.]
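Description:
pACAGW-ChR2-Venus-AAV is an adeno-associated virus transfer plasmid for mammalian, chiefly neuronal, expression of a fluorescently tagged channelrhodopsin. It is maintained in E. coli as a high-copy plasmid through a ColE1/pUC-type origin with ampicillin selection (β-lactamase under its own promoter), and it also carries an f1 phage origin. A recombination-deficient host strain is recorded for propagation, which is usual for plasmids containing repeat-prone AAV inverted terminal repeats. The backbone itself is not named in the record. Short lacI, lacZα and multiple-cloning-site fragments in the annotation appear to be leftovers from earlier cloning vectors.

The expression cassette lies between two AAV2 ITRs, which are the cis elements needed for replication and packaging of the intervening DNA into AAV particles when rep, cap and helper functions are supplied in trans. Transcription is driven by the CAG-type composite promoter (catalogued as CAGG), annotated here as a CMV enhancer fragment, the chicken β-actin promoter and associated hybrid intron sequences, giving strong, broadly active expression. It drives the N-terminal light-gated channel portion of Chlamydomonas reinhardtii channelrhodopsin-2, a blue-light-activated cation channel, fused at its C terminus to Venus; the annotation tool matched this to the monomeric mVenus variant. The insert was cloned between BamHI and EcoRI sites. Downstream are a further chimeric intron, a WPRE that enhances transcript stability and expression, and an SV40 polyadenylation signal.

The stated purpose is AAV-mediated delivery of ChR2-Venus for optical excitation of neurons, with the yellow fluorescent tag marking expressing cells and their processes. The associated work used it to study the organization of neocortical excitatory connections.
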