Features (pLannotate 1.2.2; 19 found; start..end, strand, type, name):
      2..58      +  CDS            lacI (fragment): lac repressor; lacI; The lac repressor binds to the lac operator to inhibit transcription in E. coli. This inhibition can be relieved by adding lactose or isopropyl-β-D-thiogalactopyranoside (IPTG).
     52..185     -  repeat_region  AAV2 ITR: inverted terminal repeat of adeno-associated virus serotype 2 inverted
    256..324     +  CDS            large T antigen (fragment): large T antigen from SV40 (simian virus 40)
    347..468     +  polyA_signal   SV40 poly(A) signal: SV40 polyadenylation signal
    511..1099    -  misc_feature   WPRE: woodchuck hepatitis virus posttranscriptional regulatory element
   1099..1123    -  misc_feature   MCS (fragment): pBluescript multiple cloning site
   1155..1287    -  intron         chimeric intron: chimera between introns from human β-globin and immunoglobulin heavy chain genes
   1313..2032    -  CDS            mVenus: Venus YFP with monomerizing A206K mutation (Nagai et al., 2002; Kremers et al., 2006) mammalian codon-optimized
   2066..2992    -  CDS            ChR2: N-terminal fragment of channelrhodopsin-2 from the alga Chlamydomonas reinhardtii (Nagel et al., 2003) blue light-activated cation channel
   3070..3200    -  intron         chimeric intron (fragment): chimera between introns from chicken β-actin and rabbit β-globin
   3289..3424    -  intron         hybrid intron (fragment): hybrid between chicken β-actin (CBA) and minute virus of mice (MMV) introns (Gray et al., 2011)
   3425..3702    -  promoter       chicken β-actin promoter: No description available
   3704..3952    -  enhancer       CMV enhancer (fragment): human cytomegalovirus immediate early enhancer
   4013..4145    +  repeat_region  AAV2 ITR (fragment): inverted terminal repeat of adeno-associated virus serotype 2 inverted
   4140..4209    +  CDS            lacZα (fragment): LacZα fragment of β-galactosidase; lacZ fragment
   4214..4642    +  rep_origin     f1 ori (sequence partly withheld): f1 bacteriophage origin of replication; arrow indicates direction of (+) strand synthesis
   4695..4799    +  promoter       AmpR promoter: bla
   4800..5660    +  CDS            AmpR: β-lactamase; bla; confers resistance to ampicillin, carbenicillin, and related antibiotics
   5831..6419    +  rep_origin     ori: high-copy-number ColE1/pMB1/pBR322/pUC origin of replication
>Addgene plasmid #20071 | pACAGW-ChR2-Venus-AAV | addgene full sequence | sequence record 126565 | Addgene NGS result
AGCGCCCAATACGCAAACCGCCTCTCCCCGCGCGTTGGCCGATTCATTAATGCAGCTGCGCGCTCGCTCG
CTCACTGAGGCCGCCCGGGCAAAGCCCGGGCGTCGGGCGACCTTTGGTCGCCCGGCCTCAGTGAGCGAGC
GAGCGCGCAGAGAGGGAGTGGCCAACTCCATCACTAGGGGTTCCTTGTAGTTAATGATTAACCCGCCATG
CTACTTATCTACGTAGCCATGCTCTAGGAAGATCCTTATCGATTTTACCACATTTGTAGAGGTTTTACTT
GCTTTAAAAAACCTCCCACATCTCCCCCTGAACCTGAAACATAAAATGAATGCAATTGTTGTTGTTAACT
TGTTTATTGCAGCTTATAATGGTTACAAATAAAGCAATAGCATCACAAATTTCACAAATAAAGCATTTTT
TTCACTGCATTCTAGTTGTGGTTTGTCCAAACTCATCAATGTATCTTATCATGTCTGCTCGAAGCGGCCG
CCCGGGTCGACGGTATCGATGCGGGGAGGCGGCCCAAAGGGAGATCCGACTCGTCTGAGGGCGAAGGCGA
AGACGCGGAAGAGGCCGCAGAGCCGGCAGCAGGCCGCGGGAAGGAAGGTCCGCTGGATTGAGGGCCGAAG
GGACGTAGCAGAAGGACGTCCCGCGCAGAATCCAGGTGGCAACACAGGCGAGCAGCCAAGGAAAGGACGA
TGATTTCCCCGACAACACCACGGAATTGTCAGTGCCCAACAGCCGAGCCCCTGTCCAGCAGCGGGCAAGG
CAGGCGGCGATGAGTTCCGCCGTGGCAATAGGGAGGGGGAAAGCGAAAGTCCCGGAAAGGAGCTGACAGG
TGGTGGCAATGCCCCAACCAGTGGGGGTTGCGTCAGCAAACACAGTGCACACCACGCCACGTTGCCTGAC
AACGGGCCACAACTCCTCATAAAGAGACAGCAACCAGGATTTATACAAGGAGGAGAAAATGAAAGCCATA
CGGGAAGCAATAGCATGATACAAAGGCATTAAAGCAGCGTATCCACATAGCGTAAAAGGAGCAACATAGT
TAAGAATACCAGTCAATCTTTCACAAATTTTGTAATCCAGAGGTTGATTATCGATAAGCTTGATATCGAA
TTCGAATCGACTAGTCGCGAGCTCCACTCGACACCTGTGGAGAGAAAGGCAAAGTGGATGTCAGTAAGAC
CAATAGGTGCCTATCAGAAACGCAAGAGTCTTCTCTGTCTCGACAAGCCCAGTTTCTATTGGTCTCCTTA
AACCTGTCTTGTAACCTTGATACTTACCTGCGGCCTCGAGTCCGGGGCCGCTTTACTTGTACAGCTCGTC
CATGCCGAGAGTGATCCCGGCGGCGGTCACGAACTCCAGCAGGACCATGTGATCGCGCTTCTCGTTGGGG
TCTTTGCTCAGCTTGGACTGGTAGCTCAGGTAGTGGTTGTCGGGCAGCAGCACGGGGCCGTCGCCGATGG
GGGTGTTCTGCTGGTAGTGGTCGGCGAGCTGCACGCCGCCGTCCTCGATGTTGTGGCGGATCTTGAAGTT
GGCCTTGATGCCGTTCTTCTGCTTGTCGGCGGTGATATAGACGTTGTGGCTGTTGTAGTTGTACTCCAGC
TTGTGCCCCAGGATGTTGCCGTCCTCCTTGAAGTCGATGCCCTTCAGCTCGATGCGGTTCACCAGGGTGT
CGCCCTCGAACTTCACCTCGGCGCGGGTCTTGTAGTTGCCGTCGTCCTTGAAGAAGATGGTGCGCTCCTG
GACGTAGCCTTCGGGCATGGCGGACTTGAAGAAGTCGTGCTGCTTCATGTGGTCGGGGTAGCGGGCGAAG
CACTGCAGGCCGTAGCCCAGGGTGGTCACGAGGGTGGGCCAGGGCACGGGCAGCTTGCCGGTGGTGCAGA
TCAGCTTCAGGGTCAGCTTGCCGTAGGTGGCATCGCCCTCGCCCTCGCCGGACACGCTGAACTTGTGGCC
GTTTACGTCGCCGTCCAGCTCGACCAGGATGGGCACCACCCCGGTGAACAGCTCCTCGCCCTTGCTCACC
ATGGTGGCGACCGGTGGCTTGCCGGTGCCCTTGTTGACCGCGCCAGCCTCGGCCTCGTCCTCCACCAGCG
TCTCGACCTCAATCTCAGTGCCACCAATGTTCAATTTGGTGGTCTTGCGAATGTCGCCGTGGATGAGGAT
ATGCTCGTGGATCAGCACGCGCAGGTAGTGGCCGAGCAGACCCCAGCAGTTCTTCGACATCAGGTCAATG
ATGGTGTGGCCGACGGTGGAGCCGTACACGCTCAGGACGCCGAAGCCCTCGGGGCCGAGGATGAACAGGA
TGGGGAACATACCCCATGATACGAAGAAGAGCCAAGCCATGCCAGTCACCACCTGGCGACACCGGCCCTT
CGGCACGGTGTGGTAACCCTCGATGTAGGCCTTGGCAGCGTGAAAGAACGTGTTAGCACCATAACACAGA
CCCAGGCAGAAGAAGATGACCTTGACGTATCCGGTGGCCATGGCGGAAGTGGCGCCCCACACAATTGTGC
CAATATCAGACACAAGCAGACCCATGGTGCGCCTGCTGTAGTCGTTGGACAAGCCCGTCAGGTTTGACAG
GTGAATGAGAATGACCGGGCAGGTGAGAAGCCACTCGGCGTAACGCAACCACTGGACGCGGTGGCCTGTG
GCTAGATACAGCATGGACGGGTTCTTAAACTCGAAGAAGAACTCGAGAATCACCTTGACCATCTCGATAG
CGCACACATAGATCTCCTCCCAGCCGCAGGTTGACTTCCATGTTTGGTAGGCGTAAAACATAAGCAGTAG
GATGGAGAAGCCAGCAGCAAGCCATTGCAGCACGTTCGACGCCGTTTGGGCACCGTTTGTGCCACGCGAC
TCAATCCAGCCCGCGCAGTAACACTGGTCCTCAGGCACAAGTACAGAGCCATTGACGACTACTGGGTTCG
TTACAAATAGCAGCTCGCGCCCAACGGCACTCAGGGCGCCTCCATAATCCATGCTAGCACCGGTGGATCC
CGATCCAATTCTTTGCCAAAATGATGAGACAGCACAATAACCAGCACGTTGCCCAGGAGCTGTAGGAAAA
AGAAGAAGGCATGAACATGGTTAGCAGAGGCTCTAGAGCCGCCGGTCACACGCCAGAAGCCGAACCCCGC
CCTGCCCCGTCCCCCCCGAAGGCAGCCGTCCCCCCGCGGACAGCCCCGAGCCGCTCCCCCCGCACAAAGG
GCCCTCCCGGAGCCCCTCAAGGCTTTCACGCAGCCACAGAAAAGAAACAAGCCGTCATTAAACCAAGCGC
TAATTACAGCCCGGAGGAGAAGGGCCGTCCCGCCCGCTCACCTGTGGGAGTAACGCGGTCAGTCAGAGCC
GGGGCGGGCGGCGCGAGGCGGCGGCGGAGCGGGGCACGGGGCGAAGGCAGCGCGCAGCGACTCCCGCCCG
CCGCGCGCTTCGCTTTTTATAGGGCCGCCGCCGCCGCCGCCTCGCCATAAAAGGAAACTTTCGGAGCGCG
CCGCTCTGATTGGCTGCCGCCGCACCTCTCCGCCTCGCCCCGCCCCGCCCCTCGCCCCGCCCCGCCCCGC
CTGGCGCGCGCCCCCCCCCCCCCCCCGCCCCCATCGCTGCACAAAATAATTAAAAAATAAATAAATACAA
AATTGGGGGTGGGGAGGGGGGGGAGATGGGGAGAGTGAAGCAGAACGTGGGGCTCACCTCGACCATGGTA
ATAGCGATGACTAATACGTAGATGTACTGCCAAGTAGGAAAGTCCCATAAGGTCATGTACTGGGCATAAT
GCCAGGCGGGCCATTTACCGTCATTGACGTCAATAGGGGGCGTACTTGGCATATGATACACTTGATGTAC
TGCCAAGTGGGCAGTTTACCGTAAATACTCCACCCATTGACGTCAATGGAAAGTCCCTATTGGCGTTACT
ATGGGAACATACGTCATTATTGACGTCAATGGTACTCTTCCTAGAGCATGGCTACGTAGATAAGTAGCAT
GGCGGGTTAATCATTAACTACAAGGAACCCCTAGTGATGGAGTTGGCCACTCCCTCTCTGCGCGCTCGCT
CGCTCACTGAGGCCGGGCGACCAAAGGTCGCCCGACGCCCGGGCTTTGCCCGGGCGGCCTCAGTGAGCGA
GCGAGCGCGCAGCTGGCGTAATAGCGAAGAGGCCCGCACCGATCGCCCTTCCCAACAGTTGCGCAGCCTG
AATGGCGAATGGG
[124 nt withheld, positions 4214-4337]
C
[91 nt withheld, positions 4339-4429]
A
[49 nt withheld, positions 4431-4479]
CCTTTGACGTTGGAGTCCACGTTCTTT
[37 nt withheld, positions 4507-4543]
ACCCTATCTCGGTCTATTCTTTTGATTTATAAGGGATTTTGCCGATTTCGGCCTATTGGTTAAAAAATGA
GCTGATTTAACAAAAATTTAACGCGAATTTTAACAAAATATTAACGCTTACAATTTAGGTGGCACTTTTC
GGGGAAATGTGCGCGGAACCCCTATTTGTTTATTTTTCTAAATACATTCAAATATGTATCCGCTCATGAG
ACAATAACCCTGATAAATGCTTCAATAATATTGAAAAAGGAAGAGTATGAGTATTCAACATTTCCGTGTC
GCCCTTATTCCCTTTTTTGCGGCATTTTGCCTTCCTGTTTTTGCTCACCCAGAAACGCTGGTGAAAGTAA
AAGATGCTGAAGATCAGTTGGGTGCACGAGTGGGTTACATCGAACTGGATCTCAACAGCGGTAAGATCCT
TGAGAGTTTTCGCCCCGAAGAACGTTTTCCAATGATGAGCACTTTTAAAGTTCTGCTATGTGGCGCGGTA
TTATCCCGTATTGACGCCGGGCAAGAGCAACTCGGTCGCCGCATACACTATTCTCAGAATGACTTGGTTG
AGTACTCACCAGTCACAGAAAAGCATCTTACGGATGGCATGACAGTAAGAGAATTATGCAGTGCTGCCAT
AACCATGAGTGATAACACTGCGGCCAACTTACTTCTGACAACGATCGGAGGACCGAAGGAGCTAACCGCT
TTTTTGCACAACATGGGGGATCATGTAACTCGCCTTGATCGTTGGGAACCGGAGCTGAATGAAGCCATAC
CAAACGACGAGCGTGACACCACGATGCCTGTAGCAATGGCAACAACGTTGCGCAAACTATTAACTGGCGA
ACTACTTACTCTAGCTTCCCGGCAACAATTAATAGACTGGATGGAGGCGGATAAAGTTGCAGGACCACTT
CTGCGCTCGGCCCTTCCGGCTGGCTGGTTTATTGCTGATAAATCTGGAGCCGGTGAGCGTGGGTCTCGCG
GTATCATTGCAGCACTGGGGCCAGATGGTAAGCCCTCCCGTATCGTAGTTATCTACACGACGGGGAGTCA
GGCAACTATGGATGAACGAAATAGACAGATCGCTGAGATAGGTGCCTCACTGATTAAGCATTGGTAACTG
TCAGACCAAGTTTACTCATATATACTTTAGATTGATTTAAAACTTCATTTTTAATTTAAAAGGATCTAGG
TGAAGATCCTTTTTGATAATCTCATGACCAAAATCCCTTAACGTGAGTTTTCGTTCCACTGAGCGTCAGA
CCCCGTAGAAAAGATCAAAGGATCTTCTTGAGATCCTTTTTTTCTGCGCGTAATCTGCTGCTTGCAAACA
AAAAAACCACCGCTACCAGCGGTGGTTTGTTTGCCGGATCAAGAGCTACCAACTCTTTTTCCGAAGGTAA
CTGGCTTCAGCAGAGCGCAGATACCAAATACTGTTCTTCTAGTGTAGCCGTAGTTAGGCCACCACTTCAA
GAACTCTGTAGCACCGCCTACATACCTCGCTCTGCTAATCCTGTTACCAGTGGCTGCTGCCAGTGGCGAT
AAGTCGTGTCTTACCGGGTTGGACTCAAGACGATAGTTACCGGATAAGGCGCAGCGGTCGGGCTGAACGG
GGGGTTCGTGCACACAGCCCAGCTTGGAGCGAACGACCTACACCGAACTGAGATACCTACAGCGTGAGCT
ATGAGAAAGCGCCACGCTTCCCGAAGGGAGAAAGGCGGACAGGTATCCGGTAAGCGGCAGGGTCGGAACA
GGAGAGCGCACGAGGGAGCTTCCAGGGGGAAACGCCTGGTATCTTTATAGTCCTGTCGGGTTTCGCCACC
TCTGACTTGAGCGTCGATTTTTGTGATGCTCGTCAGGGGGGCGGAGCCTATGGAAAAACGCCAGCAACGC
GGCCTTTTTACGGTTCCTGGCCTTTTGCTGGCCTTTTGCTCACATGTTCTTTCCTGCGTTATCCCCTGAT
TCTGTGGATAACCGTATTACCGCCTTTGAGTGAGCTGATACCGCTCGCCGCAGCCGAACGACCGAGCGCA
GCGAGTCAGTGAGCGAGGAAGCGGAAG
