>Addgene plasmid #20071 | pACAGW-ChR2-Venus-AAV | addgene partial sequence | sequence record 25796 | 20071 with pBR322ori-F 5'-GGGAAACGCCTGGTATCTTT
TCTGACTTGAGCGTCGATTTTTGTGATGCTCGTCAGGGGGGCGGAGCCTATGGAAAAACGCCAGCAACGC
GGCCTTTTTACGGTTCCTGGCCTTTTGCTGGCCTTTTGCTCACATGTTCTTTCCTGCGTTATCCCCTGAT
TCTGTGGATAACCGTATTACCGCCTTTGAGTGAGCTGATACCGCTCGCCGCAGCCGAACGACCGAGCGCA
GCGAGTCAGTGAGCGAGGAAGCGGAAGAGCGCCCAATACGCAAACCGCCTCTCCCCGCGCGTTGGCCGAT
TCATTAATGCAGCTGCGCGCTCGCTCGCTCACTGAGGCCGCCCGGGCAAAGCCCGGGCGTCGGGCGACCT
TTGGTCGCCCGGCCTCAG
