>Addgene plasmid #20071 | pACAGW-ChR2-Venus-AAV | addgene partial sequence | sequence record 25797 | EGFP-N 5'-CGTCGCCGTCCAGCTCGACCAG-3'
AGCTCCTCGCCCTTGCTCACCATGGTGGCGACCGGTGGCTTGCCGGTGCCCTTGTTGACCGCGCCAGCCT
CGGCCTCGTCCTCCACCAGCGTCTCGACCTCAATCTCAGTGCCACCAATGTTCAATTTGGTGGTCTTGCG
AATGTCGCCGTGGATGAGGATATGCTCGTGGATCAGCACGCGCAGGTAGTGGCCGAGCAGACCCCAGCAG
TTCTTCGACATCAGGTCAATGATGGTGTGGCCGACGGTGGAGCCGTACACGCTCAGGACGCCGAAGCCCT
CGGGGCCGAGGATGAACAGGATGGGGAACATACCCCATGATACGAAGAAGAGCCAAGCCATGCCAGTCAC
CACCTGGCGACACCGGCCCTTCGGCACGGTGTGGTAACCCTCGATGTAGGCCTTGGCAGCGTGAAAGAAC
GTGTTAGCACCATAACACAGACCCAGGCAGAAGAAGATGACCTTGACGTATCCGGTGGCCATGGCGGAAG
TGGCGCCCCACACAATTGTGCCAATATCAGACACAAGCAGACCCATGGTGCGCCTGCTGTAGTCGTTGGA
CAAGCCCGTCAGGTTTGACAGGTGAATGAGAATGACCGGGCAGGTGAGAAGCCACTCGGCGTAACGCAAC
CACTGGACGCGGTGGCCTGTGGCTAGATACAGCATGGACGGGTTCTTAAACTCGAAGAAGAACTCGAGAA
TCACCTTGACCATCTCGATAGCGCACACATA
