>Addgene plasmid #20071 | pACAGW-ChR2-Venus-AAV | addgene partial sequence | sequence record 72743 | WPRE-R 5'-CATAGCGTAAAAGGAGCAACA-3'
TTTCAATTTTGTAATCCAGAGGTTGATTATCGATAAGCTTGATATCGAATTCGAATCGACTAGTCGCGAG
CTCCACTCGACACCTGTGGAGAGAAAGGCAAAGTGGATGTCAGTAAGACCAATAGGTGCCTATCAGAAAC
GCAAGAGTCTTCTCTGTCTCGACAAGCCCAGTTTCTATTGGTCTCCTTAAACCTGTCTTGTAACCTTGAT
ACTTACCTGCGGCCTCGAGTCCGGGGCCGCTTTACTTGTACAGCTCGTCCATGCCGAGAGTGATCCCGGC
GGCGGTCACGAACTCCAGCAGGACCATGTGATCGCGCTTCTCGTTGGGGTCTTTGCTCAGCTTGGACTGG
TAGCTCAGGTAGTGGTTGTCGGGCAGCAGCACGGGGCCGTCGCCGATGGGGGTGTTCTGCTGGTAGTGGT
CGGCGAGCTGCACGCCGCCGTCCTCGATGTTGTGGCGGATCTTGAAGTTGGCCTTGATGCCGTTCTTCTG
CTTGTCGGCGGTGATATAGACGTTGTGGCTGTTGTAGTTGTACTCCAGCTTGTGCCCCAGGATGTTGCCG
TCCTCCTTGAAGTCGATGCCCTTCAGCTCGATGCGGTTCACCAGGGTGTCGCCCTCGAACTTCACCTCGG
CGCGGGTCTTGTAGTTGCCGTCGTCCTTGAAGAAGATGGTGCGCTCCTGGACGTAGCCTTCGGGCATGGC
GGACTTGAAGAAGTCGTGCTGCTTCATGTGGTCGGGGTAGCGGGCGAAGCACTGCAGGCCGTAGCCCAGG
GTGGTCAC
