>Addgene plasmid #20071 | pACAGW-ChR2-Venus-AAV | addgene partial sequence | sequence record 131842 | hChR2-R2  5'-CGCAGTAACACTGGTCCTCA-3'
AATAGCAGCTCGCGCCCAACGGCACTCAGGGCGCCTCCATAATCCATGCTAGCACCGGTGGATCCCGATC
CAATTCTTTGCCAAAATGATGAGACAGCACAATAACCAGCACGTTGCCCAGGAGCTGTAGGAAAAAGAAG
AAGGCATGAACATGGTTAGCAGAGGCTCTAGAGCCGCCGGTCACACGCCAGAAGCCGAACCCCGCCCTGC
CCCGTCCCCCCCGAAGGCAGCCGTCCCCCCGCGGACAGCCCCGAGCCGCTCCCCCCGCACAAAGGGCCCT
CCCGGAGCCCCTCAAGGCTTTCACGCAGCCACAGAAAAGAAACAAGCCGTCATT
